Addgene plasmid #178181: hME-pOX
Purpose: Produce cRNA that expresses a human MCU-EMRE fusion protein in Xenopus oocytes
Depositing lab: Ming-Feng Tsai. Depositing organization: University of Colorado Denver and Anschutz Medical Campus. Publication: Quantitative assays to measure the transport activity of the mitochondrial calcium uniporter in cell lines or Xenopus oocytes. Rodriguez MX, Van Keuren AM, Tsai MF. STAR Protoc. 2021 Nov 23;2(4):100979. doi: 10.1016/j.xpro.2021.100979. eCollection 2021 Dec 17. PubMed 34877549.
Backbone
  Vector backbone: pOX
  Backbone size w/o insert (bp): 2500
  Total vector size (bp): 4000
  Vector type: Bacterial Expression
Growth in bacteria
  Bacterial resistance: Ampicillin, 100 μg/mL
  Growth temperature: 37°C
  Growth strain: DH5alpha
  Copy number: High Copy
Gene/Insert
  Gene/Insert name: human MCU-EMRE fusion protein
  Species: H. sapiens (human)
  Insert size (bp): 1328
  Tag / fusion protein: 1D4 (C terminal on insert)
  Cloning method: Restriction Enzyme; 5′ cloning site NheI (not destroyed); 3′ cloning site EcoRI (not destroyed)
  Sequencing primers: 5′ T3; 3′ AGTGGTAACCAGATCCTCGA
Terms and licenses: Academic/Nonprofit Terms; Industry Terms: Not Available to Industry
How to cite: hME-pOX was a gift from Ming-Feng Tsai (Addgene plasmid # 178181 ; http://n2t.net/addgene:178181 ; RRID:Addgene_178181)
