[The description below was written by a language model from this plasmid's Addgene catalogue record and pLannotate feature annotations shown in this document.]
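Description:
hME-pOX is a pBluescript-derived in vitro transcription vector built on the pOX backbone and used to make cRNA for expression of a human MCU-EMRE fusion protein in Xenopus oocytes. Although catalogued as a bacterial expression vector, E. coli serves mainly for propagation. The plasmid carries a high-copy ColE1/pUC-type origin and the AmpR β-lactamase gene for ampicillin selection. It also retains an f1 phage origin and remnants of the lacZα/lac promoter region typical of Bluescript-type plasmids. The catalogue lists a total size of about 4 kb, whereas the annotated sequence record is 4,455 nt and is labelled a partial NGS result, so the two figures do not match exactly.

The payload lies downstream of a T3 RNA polymerase promoter and is flanked by the 5′ and 3′ untranslated regions of the Xenopus laevis major β-globin gene. These elements are commonly used to enhance the translation and stability of injected synthetic transcripts in oocytes. Between them, the feature table identifies a fragment of human MCU, the pore-forming subunit of the mitochondrial calcium uniporter. It is joined directly to a fragment of SMDT1, which encodes the essential regulatory subunit EMRE, consistent with a single fused open reading frame. The record lists a C-terminal 1D4 epitope tag, which the feature table does not annotate separately. The insert was cloned between NheI and EcoRI sites. A T7 promoter lies in the opposite orientation beyond the 3′ UTR, and a very short match to the chicken β-actin promoter is probably an annotation artefact. The associated publication describes quantitative assays of uniporter transport activity in cell lines and Xenopus oocytes, and this construct supplies the cRNA template for the oocyte assays.
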