Features (pLannotate 1.2.2; 18 found; start..end, strand, type, name):
      1..18      -  promoter       chicken β-actin promoter (fragment): contains a 21-bp deletion relative to the standard chicken β-actin promoter
     17..40      -  misc_feature   MCS (fragment): pBluescript multiple cloning site
     49..67      -  promoter       T7 promoter: promoter for bacteriophage T7 RNA polymerase
     75..230     +  CDS            lacZα (fragment): LacZα fragment of β-galactosidase; lacZ fragment
    235..663     +  rep_origin     f1 ori (sequence partly withheld): f1 bacteriophage origin of replication; arrow indicates direction of (+) strand synthesis
    716..820     +  promoter       AmpR promoter: bla
    821..1681    +  CDS            AmpR: β-lactamase; bla; confers resistance to ampicillin, carbenicillin, and related antibiotics
   1852..2440    +  rep_origin     ori: high-copy-number ColE1/pMB1/pBR322/pUC origin of replication
   2623..2715    +  CDS            lacI (fragment): lac repressor; lacI; The lac repressor binds to the lac operator to inhibit transcription in E. coli. This inhibition can be relieved by adding lactose or isopropyl-β-D-thiogalactopyranoside (IPTG).
   2728..2749    +  protein_bind   CAP binding site: CAP binding activates transcription in the presence of cAMP. E. coli catabolite activator protein
   2764..2794    +  promoter       lac promoter: promoter for the E. coli lac operon
   2802..2818    +  protein_bind   lac operator: The lac repressor binds to the lac operator to inhibit transcription in E. coli. This inhibition can be relieved by adding lactose or isopropyl-β-D-thiogalactopyranoside (IPTG). lac repressor encoded by lacI
   2863..2881    +  promoter       T3 promoter: promoter for bacteriophage T3 RNA polymerase
   2903..2945    +  5'UTR          Xenopus globin 5'-UTR: translational enhancer from the 5'-UTR of the major beta-globin gene of Xenopus laevis
   3040..3921    +  CDS            MCU (fragment): MCU_HUMAN - Also known as C10orf42 From Homo sapiens (Human).
   3898..4140    +  CDS            SMDT1 (fragment): EMRE_HUMAN - Also known as C22orf32 From Homo sapiens (Human).
   4183..4218    -  misc_feature   MCS (fragment): pBluescript multiple cloning site
   4297..4422    +  3'UTR          Xenopus globin 3'-UTR: 3'-UTR of the major beta-globin gene of Xenopus laevis
>Addgene plasmid #178181 | hME-pOX | addgene full sequence | sequence record 356185 | Addgene Partial NGS Result
CCCCCCCCCCCCCCCCGCGGCCGCCACCGCGGTGGAGCTCCAATTCGCCCTATAGTGAGTCGTATTACGC
GCGCTCACTGGCCGTCGTTTTACAACGTCGTGACTGGGAAAACCCTGGCGTTACCCAACTTAATCGCCTT
GCAGCACATCCCCCTTTCGCCAGCTGGCGTAATAGCGAAGAGGCCCGCACCGATCGCCCTTCCCAACAGT
TGCGCAGCCTGAATGGCGAATGGG
[124 nt withheld, positions 235-358]
C
[91 nt withheld, positions 360-450]
A
[49 nt withheld, positions 452-500]
CCTTTGACGTTGGAGTCCACGTTCTTT
[37 nt withheld, positions 528-564]
ACCCTATCTCGGTCTATTCTTTTGATTTATAAGGGATTTTGCCGATTTCGGCCTATTGGTTAAAAAATGA
GCTGATTTAACAAAAATTTAACGCGAATTTTAACAAAATATTAACGCTTACAATTTAGGTGGCACTTTTC
GGGGAAATGTGCGCGGAACCCCTATTTGTTTATTTTTCTAAATACATTCAAATATGTATCCGCTCATGAG
ACAATAACCCTGATAAATGCTTCAATAATATTGAAAAAGGAAGAGTATGAGTATTCAACATTTCCGTGTC
GCCCTTATTCCCTTTTTTGCGGCATTTTGCCTTCCTGTTTTTGCTCACCCAGAAACGCTGGTGAAAGTAA
AAGATGCTGAAGATCAGTTGGGTGCACGAGTGGGTTACATCGAACTGGATCTCAACAGCGGTAAGATCCT
TGAGAGTTTTCGCCCCGAAGAACGTTTTCCAATGATGAGCACTTTTAAAGTTCTGCTATGTGGCGCGGTA
TTATCCCGTATTGACGCCGGGCAAGAGCAACTCGGTCGCCGCATACACTATTCTCAGAATGACTTGGTTG
AGTACTCACCAGTCACAGAAAAGCATCTTACGGATGGCATGACAGTAAGAGAATTATGCAGTGCTGCCAT
AACCATGAGTGATAACACTGCGGCCAACTTACTTCTGACAACGATCGGAGGACCGAAGGAGCTAACCGCT
TTTTTGCACAACATGGGGGATCATGTAACTCGCCTTGATCGTTGGGAACCGGAGCTGAATGAAGCCATAC
CAAACGACGAGCGTGACACCACGATGCCTGTAGCAATGGCAACAACGTTGCGCAAACTATTAACTGGCGA
ACTACTTACTCTAGCTTCCCGGCAACAATTAATAGACTGGATGGAGGCGGATAAAGTTGCAGGACCACTT
CTGCGCTCGGCCCTTCCGGCTGGCTGGTTTATTGCTGATAAATCTGGAGCCGGTGAGCGTGGGTCTCGCG
GTATCATTGCAGCACTGGGGCCAGATGGTAAGCCCTCCCGTATCGTAGTTATCTACACGACGGGGAGTCA
GGCAACTATGGATGAACGAAATAGACAGATCGCTGAGATAGGTGCCTCACTGATTAAGCATTGGTAACTG
TCAGACCAAGTTTACTCATATATACTTTAGATTGATTTAAAACTTCATTTTTAATTTAAAAGGATCTAGG
TGAAGATCCTTTTTGATAATCTCATGACCAAAATCCCTTAACGTGAGTTTTCGTTCCACTGAGCGTCAGA
CCCCGTAGAAAAGATCAAAGGATCTTCTTGAGATCCTTTTTTTCTGCGCGTAATCTGCTGCTTGCAAACA
AAAAAACCACCGCTACCAGCGGTGGTTTGTTTGCCGGATCAAGAGCTACCAACTCTTTTTCCGAAGGTAA
CTGGCTTCAGCAGAGCGCAGATACCAAATACTGTTCTTCTAGTGTAGCCGTAGTTAGGCCACCACTTCAA
GAACTCTGTAGCACCGCCTACATACCTCGCTCTGCTAATCCTGTTACCAGTGGCTGCTGCCAGTGGCGAT
AAGTCGTGTCTTACCGGGTTGGACTCAAGACGATAGTTACCGGATAAGGCGCAGCGGTCGGGCTGAACGG
GGGGTTCGTGCACACAGCCCAGCTTGGAGCGAACGACCTACACCGAACTGAGATACCTACAGCGTGAGCT
ATGAGAAAGCGCCACGCTTCCCGAAGGGAGAAAGGCGGACAGGTATCCGGTAAGCGGCAGGGTCGGAACA
GGAGAGCGCACGAGGGAGCTTCCAGGGGGAAACGCCTGGTATCTTTATAGTCCTGTCGGGTTTCGCCACC
TCTGACTTGAGCGTCGATTTTTGTGATGCTCGTCAGGGGGGCGGAGCCTATGGAAAAACGCCAGCAACGC
GGCCTTTTTACGGTTCCTGGCCTTTTGCTGGCCTTTTGCTCACATGTTCTTTCCTGCGTTATCCCCTGAT
TCTGTGGATAACCGTATTACCGCCTTTGAGTGAGCTGATACCGCTCGCCGCAGCCGAACGACCGAGCGCA
GCGAGTCAGTGAGCGAGGAAGCGGAAGAGCGCCCAATACGCAAACCGCCTCTCCCCGCGCGTTGGCCGAT
TCATTAATGCAGCTGGCACGACAGGTTTCCCGACTGGAAAGCGGGCAGTGAGCGCAACGCAATTAATGTG
AGTTAGCTCACTCATTAGGCACCCCAGGCTTTACACTTTATGCTCCCGGCTCGTATGTTGTGTGGAATTG
TGAGCGGATAACAATTTCACACAGGAAACAGCTATGACCATGATTACGCCAAGCGCGCAATTAACCCTCA
CTAAAGGGAACAAAAGCTGGGTACCCTTCTTGTTCTTTTTGCAGAAGCTCAGAATAAACGCTCAACTTTG
GCAGAGCTAGCGTTTAAACTTAAGCTTGGTACCGAGCTCGGATCCACTAGTCCAGTGTGGTGGAATTCGA
AATGGCGCAGAACCTGGAGGGGGAATGGCAGAATCTGGGAGCCGTGTACTGCTCCACAGTGGTCCCTTCT
GACGATGTCACTGTGGTCTATCAGAACGGACTGCCCGTGATCAGTGTCCGCCTGCCTTCACGGAGAGAGC
GATGTCAGTTTACCCTGAAGCCTATTAGCGACTCCGTGGGAGTCTTCCTGCGGCAGCTGCAGGAGGAAGA
CAGAGGCATCGATAGGGTGGCCATCTACTCTCCAGACGGCGTGAGAGTCGCCGCTAGTACTGGGATCGAT
CTGCTGCTGCTGGACGACTTCAAGCTGGTCATCAACGACCTGACCTACCACGTCCGCCCCCCTAAACGAG
ATCTGCTGAGCCATGAGAACGCAGCCACTCTGAATGACGTGAAGACCCTGGTCCAGCAGCTGTATACCAC
ACTGTGCATCGAGCAGCACCAGCTGAACAAGGAGCGGGAACTGATTGAGAGACTGGAAGATCTGAAGGAG
CAGCTGGCACCCCTGGAGAAAGTGAGGATCGAAATTTCCCGCAAGGCCGAAAAACGAACTACCCTGGTGC
TGTGGGGAGGACTGGCATACATGGCTACCCAGTTTGGCATCCTGGCTAGGCTGACATGGTGGGAGTATTC
CTGGGACATCATGGAACCCGTGACCTACTTTATTACATATGGGTCTGCAATGGCCATGTACGCCTATTTC
GTGATGACAAGGCAGGAGTACGTCTATCCTGAAGCTAGGGATCGCCAGTACCTGCTGTTCTTTCACAAGG
GAGCAAAGAAATCTCGCTTCGACCTGGAGAAGTATAACCAGCTGAAAGATGCTATCGCACAGGCCGAAAT
GGACCTGAAGCGACTGCGGGATCCTCTGCAGGTGCATCTGCCACTGCGGCAGATCGGCGAGAAAGACGTG
AGCGCCGCATGGTCTGGAAGTGGCCGGAGCCTGGTGCCATCAAGAAGCGTGATCGTCACAAGGAGCGGGG
CCATTCTGCCAAAGCCCGTGAAAATGAGCTTCGGACTGCTGAGAGTGTTTTCCATCGTCATTCCCTTCCT
GTACGTGGGCACTCTGATCAGTAAAAATTTTGCCGCTCTGCTGGAGGAACATGATATTTTCGTGCCAGAG
GACGATGACGATGACGATACAGAAACTAGCCAGGTGGCTCCCGCATGAGATATCGAATTCCTGCAGCCCG
GGGGATCCACTAGTCTCGAGTCTAGAAGTTTCTGCTACGAGAACGAGGTTGCTCTTACGTCTAAGTGATA
ATCGAGGATCTGGTTACCACTAAACCAGCCTCAAGAACACCCGAATGGAGTCTCTAAGCTACATAATACC
AACTTACACTTTACAAAATGTTGTCCCCCAAAATGTAGCCATTCGTATCTGCTCCTAATAAAAAGAAAGT
TTCTTCACATTCTAAAAAAAAAAAAAAAAAAAAAAAAAAAA
