>Addgene plasmid #178181 | hME-pOX | depositor partial sequence | sequence record 345829 | Coding region
GAATAAACGCTCAACTTTGGCAGAGCTAGCGTTTAAACTTAAGCTTGGTACCGAGCTCGGATCCACTAGT
CCAGTGTGGTGGAATTCGAAATGGCGCAGAACCTGGAGGGGGAATGGCAGAATCTGGGAGCCGTGTACTG
CTCCACAGTGGTCCCTTCTGACGATGTCACTGTGGTCTATCAGAACGGACTGCCCGTGATCAGTGTCCGC
CTGCCTTCACGGAGAGAGCGATGTCAGTTTACCCTGAAGCCTATTAGCGACTCCGTGGGAGTCTTCCTGC
GGCAGCTGCAGGAGGAAGACAGAGGCATCGATAGGGTGGCCATCTACTCTCCAGACGGCGTGAGAGTCGC
CGCTAGTACTGGGATCGATCTGCTGCTGCTGGACGACTTCAAGCTGGTCATCAACGACCTGACCTACCAC
GTCCGCCCCCCTAAACGAGATCTGCTGAGCCATGAGAACGCAGCCACTCTGAATGACGTGAAGACCCTGG
TCCAGCAGCTGTATACCACACTGTGCATCGAGCAGCACCAGCTGAACAAGGAGCGGGAACTGATTGAGAG
ACTGGAAGATCTGAAGGAGCAGCTGGCACCCCTGGAGAAAGTGAGGATCGAAATTTCCCGCAAGGCCGAA
AAACGAACTACCCTGGTGCTGTGGGGAGGACTGGCATACATGGCTACCCAGTTTGGCATCCTGGCTAGGC
TGACATGGTGGGAGTATTCCTGGGACATCATGGAACCCGTGACCTACTTTATTACATATGGGTCTGCAAT
GGCCATGTACGCCTATTTCGTGATGACAAGGCAGGAGTACGTCTATCCTGAAGCTAGGGATCGCCAGTAC
CTGCTGTTCTTTCACAAGGGAGCAAAGAAATCTCGCTTCGACCTGGAGAAGTATAACCAGCTGAAAGATG
CTATCGCACAGGCCGAAATGGACCTGAAGCGACTGCGGGATCCTCTGCAGGTGCATCTGCCACTGCGGCA
GATCGGCGAGAAAGACGTGAGCGCCGCATGGTCTGGAAGTGGCCGGAGCCTGGTGCCATCAAGAAGCGTG
ATCGTCACAAGGAGCGGGGCCATTCTGCCAAAGCCCGTGAAAATGAGCTTCGGACTGCTGAGAGTGTTTT
CCATCGTCATTCCCTTCCTGTACGTGGGCACTCTGATCAGTAAAAATTTTGCCGCTCTGCTGGAGGAACA
TGATATTTTCGTGCCAGAGGACGATGACGATGACGATACAGAAACTAGCCAGGTGGCTCCCGCATGAGAT
ATCGAATTCCTGCAGCCCGGGGGATCCACTAGTCTCGAGTCTAGAAGTTCTGCTACGAGAACGAGGTG
